>Addgene plasmid #40586 | pRS-45 | depositor full sequence | sequence record 52461 | pRS-45
CATGGGCAGCTCTCATCACCATCACCATCACAGTAGCGGTCTGGTGCCGCGTGGTAGCCACATGGGCAAA
ACCAACCTGGCCAATGAAGATGAAGCGTATGAAGCCATTTTTGGCGGTGAATTCGGTTCTCTGGAAATTG
GCAGTTATATCGGCGGTGATGAAGGCGCGAACTCTAAAGATTACACGGAACACCTGCCGGATGCAGTTGA
TTTTGAAGATGAAGATGAACTGGCGGATGATGATGATGATCTGCCGGGCGGTGGCTCTGGTGGCGGTAGT
GGCGGTGGCAGCGAGAATCTTTATTTTCAGGGCCATATGAGCGGCATTGTTCCGCAGCTGCAGAATATTG
TGAGCACCGTTAATCTGGGTTGCAAACTGGATCTGAAAACCATTGCCCTGCGCGCCCGCAACGCGGAATA
TAACCCGAAACGCTTCGCGGCGGTTATTATGCGCATTCGCGAACCGCGTACCACCGCGCTGATTTTTAGC
AGCGGTAAAATGGTGTGCACCGGCGCCAAAAGCGAAGAACAGAGCCGTCTGGCGGCCCGTAAATATGCGC
GCGTTGTTCAGAAACTGGGCTTTCCGGCGAAATTTCTGGATTTTAAAATTCAGAACATGGTGGGCAGCTG
CGATGTTAAATTTCCGATTCGTCTGGAAGGCCTGGTTCTGACCCATCAGCAGTTTAGCAGCTATGAACCG
GAACTGTTTCCGGGTCTGATTTATCGTATGATCAAACCGCGTATTGTGCTGCTGATTTTTGTGAGCGGCA
AAGTTGTGCTGACCGGTGCGAAAGTTCGTGCGGAAATTTATGAAGCGTTTGAAAACATTTATCCGATCCT
GAAAGGTTTTCGCAAAACCACCTAAGGATCCGGCTGCTAACAAAGCCCGAAAGGAAGCTGAGTTGGCTGC
TGCCACCGCTGAGCAATAACTAGCATAACCCCTTGGGGCCTCTAAACGGGTCTTGAGGGGTTTTTTGCTG
AAAGGAGGAACTATATCCGGATATCCCGCAAGAGGCCCGGCAGTACCGGCATAACCAAGCCTATGCCTAC
AGCATCCAGGGTGACGGTGCCGAGGATGACGATGAGCGCATTGTTAGATTTCATACACGGTGCCTGACTG
CGTTAGCAATTTAACTGTGATAAACTACCGCATTAAAGCTTATCGATGATAAGCTGTCAAACATGAGAAT
TCTTGAAGACGAAAGGGCCTCGTGATACGCCTATTTTTATAGGTTAATGTCATGATAATAATGGTTTCTT
AGACGTCAGGTGGCACTTTTCGGGGAAATGTGCGCGGAACCCCTATTTGTTTATTTTTCTAAATACATTC
AAATATGTATCCGCTCATGAGACAATAACCCTGATAAATGCTTCAATAATATTGAAAAAGGAAGAGTATG
AGTATTCAACATTTCCGTGTCGCCCTTATTCCCTTTTTTGCGGCATTTTGCCTTCCTGTTTTTGCTCACC
CAGAAACGCTGGTGAAAGTAAAAGATGCTGAAGATCAGTTGGGTGCACGAGTGGGTTACATCGAACTGGA
TCTCAACAGCGGTAAGATCCTTGAGAGTTTTCGCCCCGAAGAACGTTTTCCAATGATGAGCACTTTTAAA
GTTCTGCTATGTGGCGCGGTATTATCCCGTGTTGACGCCGGGCAAGAGCAACTCGGTCGCCGCATACACT
ATTCTCAGAATGACTTGGTTGAGTACTCACCAGTCACAGAAAAGCATCTTACGGATGGCATGACAGTAAG
AGAATTATGCAGTGCTGCCATAACCATGAGTGATAACACTGCGGCCAACTTACTTCTGACAACGATCGGA
GGACCGAAGGAGCTAACCGCTTTTTTGCACAACATGGGGGATCATGTAACTCGCCTTGATCGTTGGGAAC
CGGAGCTGAATGAAGCCATACCAAACGACGAGCGTGACACCACGATGCCTGCAGCAATGGCAACAACGTT
GCGCAAACTATTAACTGGCGAACTACTTACTCTAGCTTCCCGGCAACAATTAATAGACTGGATGGAGGCG
GATAAAGTTGCAGGACCACTTCTGCGCTCGGCCCTTCCGGCTGGCTGGTTTATTGCTGATAAATCTGGAG
CCGGTGAGCGTGGGTCTCGCGGTATCATTGCAGCACTGGGGCCAGATGGTAAGCCCTCCCGTATCGTAGT
TATCTACACGACGGGGAGTCAGGCAACTATGGATGAACGAAATAGACAGATCGCTGAGATAGGTGCCTCA
CTGATTAAGCATTGGTAACTGTCAGACCAAGTTTACTCATATATACTTTAGATTGATTTAAAACTTCATT
TTTAATTTAAAAGGATCTAGGTGAAGATCCTTTTTGATAATCTCATGACCAAAATCCCTTAACGTGAGTT
TTCGTTCCACTGAGCGTCAGACCCCGTAGAAAAGATCAAAGGATCTTCTTGAGATCCTTTTTTTCTGCGC
GTAATCTGCTGCTTGCAAACAAAAAAACCACCGCTACCAGCGGTGGTTTGTTTGCCGGATCAAGAGCTAC
CAACTCTTTTTCCGAAGGTAACTGGCTTCAGCAGAGCGCAGATACCAAATACTGTCCTTCTAGTGTAGCC
GTAGTTAGGCCACCACTTCAAGAACTCTGTAGCACCGCCTACATACCTCGCTCTGCTAATCCTGTTACCA
GTGGCTGCTGCCAGTGGCGATAAGTCGTGTCTTACCGGGTTGGACTCAAGACGATAGTTACCGGATAAGG
CGCAGCGGTCGGGCTGAACGGGGGGTTCGTGCACACAGCCCAGCTTGGAGCGAACGACCTACACCGAACT
GAGATACCTACAGCGTGAGCTATGAGAAAGCGCCACGCTTCCCGAAGGGAGAAAGGCGGACAGGTATCCG
GTAAGCGGCAGGGTCGGAACAGGAGAGCGCACGAGGGAGCTTCCAGGGGGAAACGCCTGGTATCTTTATA
GTCCTGTCGGGTTTCGCCACCTCTGACTTGAGCGTCGATTTTTGTGATGCTCGTCAGGGGGGCGGAGCCT
ATGGAAAAACGCCAGCAACGCGGCCTTTTTACGGTTCCTGGCCTTTTGCTGGCCTTTTGCTCACATGTTC
TTTCCTGCGTTATCCCCTGATTCTGTGGATAACCGTATTACCGCCTTTGAGTGAGCTGATACCGCTCGCC
GCAGCCGAACGACCGAGCGCAGCGAGTCAGTGAGCGAGGAAGCGGAAGAGCGCCTGATGCGGTATTTTCT
CCTTACGCATCTGTGCGGTATTTCACACCGCATATATGGTGCACTCTCAGTACAATCTGCTCTGATGCCG
CATAGTTAAGCCAGTATACACTCCGCTATCGCTACGTGACTGGGTCATGGCTGCGCCCCGACACCCGCCA
ACACCCGCTGACGCGCCCTGACGGGCTTGTCTGCTCCCGGCATCCGCTTACAGACAAGCTGTGACCGTCT
CCGGGAGCTGCATGTGTCAGAGGTTTTCACCGTCATCACCGAAACGCGCGAGGCAGCTGCGGTAAAGCTC
ATCAGCGTGGTCGTGAAGCGATTCACAGATGTCTGCCTGTTCATCCGCGTCCAGCTCGTTGAGTTTCTCC
AGAAGCGTTAATGTCTGGCTTCTGATAAAGCGGGCCATGTTAAGGGCGGTTTTTTCCTGTTTGGTCACTG
ATGCCTCCGTGTAAGGGGGATTTCTGTTCATGGGGGTAATGATACCGATGAAACGAGAGAGGATGCTCAC
GATACGGGTTACTGATGATGAACATGCCCGGTTACTGGAACGTTGTGAGGGTAAACAACTGGCGGTATGG
ATGCGGCGGGACCAGAGAAAAATCACTCAGGGTCAATGCCAGCGCTTCGTTAATACAGATGTAGGTGTTC
CACAGGGTAGCCAGCAGCATCCTGCGATGCAGATCCGGAACATAATGGTGCAGGGCGCTGACTTCCGCGT
TTCCAGACTTTACGAAACACGGAAACCGAAGACCATTCATGTTGTTGCTCAGGTCGCAGACGTTTTGCAG
CAGCAGTCGCTTCACGTTCGCTCGCGTATCGGTGATTCATTCTGCTAACCAGTAAGGCAACCCCGCCAGC
CTAGCCGGGTCCTCAACGACAGGAGCACGATCATGCGCACCCGTGGCCAGGACCCAACGCTGCCCGAGAT
GCGCCGCGTGCGGCTGCTGGAGATGGCGGACGCGATGGATATGTTCTGCCAAGGGTTGGTTTGCGCATTC
ACAGTTCTCCGCAAGAATTGATTGGCTCCAATTCTTGGAGTGGTGAATCCGTTAGCGAGGTGCCGCCGGC
TTCCATTCAGGTCGAGGTGGCCCGGCTCCATGCACCGCGACGCAACGCGGGGAGGCAGACAAGGTATAGG
GCGGCGCCTACAATCCATGCCAACCCGTTCCATGTGCTCGCCGAGGCGGCATAAATCGCCGTGACGATCA
GCGGTCCAGTGATCGAAGTTAGGCTGGTAAGAGCCGCGAGCGATCCTTGAAGCTGTCCCTGATGGTCGTC
ATCTACCTGCCTGGACAGCATGGCCTGCAACGCGGGCATCCCGATGCCGCCGGAAGCGAGAAGAATCATA
ATGGGGAAGGCCATCCAGCCTCGCGTCGCGAACGCCAGCAAGACGTAGCCCAGCGCGTCGGCCGCCATGC
CGGCGATAATGGCCTGCTTCTCGCCGAAACGTTTGGTGGCGGGACCAGTGACGAAGGCTTGAGCGAGGGC
GTGCAAGATTCCGAATACCGCAAGCGACAGGCCGATCATCGTCGCGCTCCAGCGAAAGCGGTCCTCGCCG
AAAATGACCCAGAGCGCTGCCGGCACCTGTCCTACGAGTTGCATGATAAAGAAGACAGTCATAAGTGCGG
CGACGATAGTCATGCCCCGCGCCCACCGGAAGGAGCTGACTGGGTTGAAGGCTCTCAAGGGCATCGGTCG
AGATCCCGGTGCCTAATGAGTGAGCTAACTTACATTAATTGCGTTGCGCTCACTGCCCGCTTTCCAGTCG
GGAAACCTGTCGTGCCAGCTGCATTAATGAATCGGCCAACGCGCGGGGAGAGGCGGTTTGCGTATTGGGC
GCCAGGGTGGTTTTTCTTTTCACCAGTGAGACGGGCAACAGCTGATTGCCCTTCACCGCCTGGCCCTGAG
AGAGTTGCAGCAAGCGGTCCACGCTGGTTTGCCCCAGCAGGCGAAAATCCTGTTTGATGGTGGTTAACGG
CGGGATATAACATGAGCTGTCTTCGGTATCGTCGTATCCCACTACCGAGATATCCGCACCAACGCGCAGC
CCGGACTCGGTAATGGCGCGCATTGCGCCCAGCGCCATCTGATCGTTGGCAACCAGCATCGCAGTGGGAA
CGATGCCCTCATTCAGCATTTGCATGGTTTGTTGAAAACCGGACATGGCACTCCAGTCGCCTTCCCGTTC
CGCTATCGGCTGAATTTGATTGCGAGTGAGATATTTATGCCAGCCAGCCAGACGCAGACGCGCCGAGACA
GAACTTAATGGGCCCGCTAACAGCGCGATTTGCTGGTGACCCAATGCGACCAGATGCTCCACGCCCAGTC
GCGTACCGTCTTCATGGGAGAAAATAATACTGTTGATGGGTGTCTGGTCAGAGACATCAAGAAATAACGC
CGGAACATTAGTGCAGGCAGCTTCCACAGCAATGGCATCCTGGTCATCCAGCGGATAGTTAATGATCAGC
CCACTGACGCGTTGCGCGAGAAGATTGTGCACCGCCGCTTTACAGGCTTCGACGCCGCTTCGTTCTACCA
TCGACACCACCACGCTGGCACCCAGTTGATCGGCGCGAGATTTAATCGCCGCGACAATTTGCGACGGCGC
GTGCAGGGCCAGACTGGAGGTGGCAACGCCAATCAGCAACGACTGTTTGCCCGCCAGTTGTTGTGCCACG
CGGTTGGGAATGTAATTCAGCTCCGCCATCGCCGCTTCCACTTTTTCCCGCGTTTTCGCAGAAACGTGGC
TGGCCTGGTTCACCACGCGGGAAACGGTCTGATAAGAGACACCGGCATACTCTGCGACATCGTATAACGT
TACTGGTTTCACATTCACCACCCTGAATTGACTCTCTTCCGGGCGCTATCATGCCATACCGCGAAAGGTT
TTGCGCCATTCGATGGTGTCCGGGATCTCGACGCTCTCCCTTATGCGACTCCTGCATTAGGAAGCAGCCC
AGTAGTAGGTTGAGGCCGTTGAGCACCGCCGCCGCAAGGAATGGTGCATGCAAGGAGATGGCGCCCAACA
GTCCCCCGGCCACGGGGCCTGCCACCATACCCACGCCGAAACAAGCGCTCATGAGCCCGAAGTGGCGAGC
CCGATCTTCCCCATCGGTGATGTCGGCGATATAGGCGCCAGCAACCGCACCTGTGGCGCCGGTGATGCCG
GCCACGATGCGTCCGGCGTAGAGGATCGAGATCTCGATCCCGCGAAATTAATACGACTCACTATAGGGGA
ATTGTGAGCGGATAACAATTCCCCTCTAGAAATAATTTTGTTTAACTTTAAGAAGGAGATATAC
Features (pLannotate 1.2.2; 21 found; start..end, strand, type, name):
     14..31      +  CDS            7xHis (fragment): 6xHis affinity tag
     65..256     +  CDS            TAF1 (fragment): TAF1_YEAST - Also known as TAF130, TAF145. Experimental evidence at protein level: Swiss-Prot protein existence level 1. Functions as a component of the DNA-binding general transcription factor complex TFIID. Binding of TFIID to a promoter (with or without TATA element) is the initial step in pre-initiation complex (PIC) formation. TFIID plays a key role in the regulation of gene expression by RNA polymerase II through different activities such as transcription activator interaction, core promoter recognition and selectivity, TFIIA and TFIIB interaction, chromatin modification (histone acetyla
    290..856     +  CDS            TBP2 (fragment): TBP2_ORYSJ - Also known as TFIID. Experimental evidence at protein level: Swiss-Prot protein existence level 1. General transcription factor that functions at the core of the DNA-binding multiprotein factor TFIID (Probable). Binding of TFIID to the TATA box is the initial transcriptional step of the pre- initiation complex (PIC), playing a role in the activation of eukaryotic genes transcribed by RNA polymerase II (By similarity). From Oryza sativa subsp. japonica (Rice).
    873..922     +  CDS            SET1 (fragment): solubility-enhancement tag derived from T7 phage gene 10B
    930..977     +  terminator     T7 terminator: transcription terminator for bacteriophage T7 RNA polymerase
   1000..1104    -  CDS            TcR (fragment): tetracycline efflux protein; tet; confers resistance to tetracycline
   1152..1180    -  promoter       tet promoter: E. coli promoter for tetracycline efflux protein gene
   1293..1397    +  promoter       AmpR promoter: bla
   1398..2258    +  CDS            AmpR: β-lactamase; bla; confers resistance to ampicillin, carbenicillin, and related antibiotics
   2429..3017    +  rep_origin     ori: high-copy-number ColE1/pMB1/pBR322/pUC origin of replication
   3203..3345    -  misc_feature   bom: basis of mobility region from pBR322
   3447..3638    -  CDS            rop: Rop protein, which maintains plasmids at low copy number; rop
   3655..4035    +  CDS            YPB1_ECOLX: Protein predicted: Swiss-Prot protein existence level 4. From Escherichia coli.
   4277..4901    -  CDS            TcR (fragment): tetracycline efflux protein; tet; confers resistance to tetracycline
   4916..4937    -  protein_bind   CAP binding site: CAP binding activates transcription in the presence of cAMP. E. coli catabolite activator protein
   4950..6032    -  CDS            lacI: lac repressor; lacI; The lac repressor binds to the lac operator to inhibit transcription in E. coli. This inhibition can be relieved by adding lactose or isopropyl-β-D-thiogalactopyranoside (IPTG).
   6033..6110    -  promoter       lacI promoter: lacI
   6118..6397    -  CDS            TcR (fragment): tetracycline efflux protein; tet; confers resistance to tetracycline
   6419..6437    +  promoter       T7 promoter: promoter for bacteriophage T7 RNA polymerase
   6438..6462    +  protein_bind   lac operator: The lac repressor binds to the lac operator to inhibit transcription in E. coli. This inhibition can be relieved by adding lactose or isopropyl-β-D-thiogalactopyranoside (IPTG). lac repressor encoded by lacI
   6477..6499    +  RBS            RBS: efficient ribosome binding site from bacteriophage T7 gene 10 (Olins and Rangwala, 1989)
