[The description below was written by a language model from this plasmid's Addgene catalogue record and pLannotate feature annotations shown in this document.]
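Description:
pRS-45 is a bacterial expression plasmid built on the Novagen pET16b backbone (about 6.5 kb in total) for recombinant production of the human TATA-box-binding protein core domain as a chimeric fusion. It replicates in E. coli from a pBR322-type ColE1 origin accompanied by the bom site and the rop gene, which keeps copy number low, and it is selected through the β-lactamase (AmpR) gene conferring ampicillin resistance. The scattered tetracycline-resistance fragments in the feature table are non-functional remnants of the pBR322 ancestry of the backbone.

The 872 bp insert, cloned between NcoI and BamHI, encodes an N-terminal His tag followed by yTAND12, a fragment of the S. cerevisiae TFIID subunit TAF1, then a TEV protease site as indicated by the construct name, and finally hTBPc, the human TBP portion. The automated annotation labels the TBP segment as a rice TBP2 homologue, which presumably reflects the strong conservation of this domain; the catalogue record identifies it as human. A short stretch annotated downstream of the insert as a T7 gene 10-derived solubility tag is probably residual vector sequence rather than part of the fusion. Expression is driven by the T7 promoter with an adjacent lac operator and the T7 gene 10 ribosome binding site, and ends at the T7 terminator. The plasmid-borne lacI gene supplies repressor, so transcription is IPTG-inducible in hosts that provide T7 RNA polymerase. According to the associated publication title, the design serves to express and purify human TBP as a chimeric fusion: the His tag allows affinity capture, and TEV cleavage would release the TBP portion from its yeast TAF1-derived partner.
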