Addgene plasmid #40586: pRS-45
Depositing lab: Harald Schwalbe. Depositing organization: Goethe-Universitaet Frankfurt am Main. Publication: Recombinant expression and purification of human TATA binding protein using a chimeric fusion. Silvers R, Saxena K, Kudlinzki D, Schwalbe H. Protein Expr Purif. 2012 Jul 24;85(1):142-147. 10.1016/j.pep.2012.07.006 PubMed 22841618.
Backbone
  Vector backbone: pET16b
  Backbone manufacturer: Novagen
  Backbone size w/o insert (bp): 5632
  Total vector size (bp): 6504
  Vector type: Bacterial Expression
Growth in bacteria
  Bacterial resistance: Ampicillin, 100 μg/mL
  Growth temperature: 37°C
  Growth strain: DH5alpha
  Copy number: Low Copy
Gene/Insert
  Gene/Insert name: yTAND12-TEV-hTBPc (alt names: Transcription initiation factor TFIID subunit 1; TATA-box-binding protein; TBP)
  Species: H. sapiens (human), S. cerevisiae (budding yeast)
  Insert size (bp): 872
  GenBank ID: NP_011790 NP_003185
  Entrez Gene: TAF1 (a.k.a. YGR274C, KAT4, TAF130, TAF145); TBP (a.k.a. GTF2D, GTF2D1, HDL4, SCA17, TBP1, TFIID)
  Promoter: T7
  Tag / fusion protein: His-tag (N terminal on insert); yTAND12 (N terminal on insert)
  Cloning method: Restriction Enzyme; 5′ cloning site NcoI (not destroyed); 3′ cloning site BamHI (not destroyed)
  Sequencing primers: 5′ TAATACGACTCACTATAGGG; 3′ GGGTTATGCTAGTTATTGCTCAG
Terms and licenses: Academic/Nonprofit Terms; Industry Terms: Not Available to Industry
How to cite: pRS-45 was a gift from Harald Schwalbe (Addgene plasmid # 40586 ; http://n2t.net/addgene:40586 ; RRID:Addgene_40586)
