>Addgene plasmid #40586 | pRS-45 | depositor partial sequence | sequence record 52462 | Insert
CCATGGGCAGCTCTCATCACCATCACCATCACAGTAGCGGTCTGGTGCCGCGTGGTAGCCACATGGGCAA
AACCAACCTGGCCAATGAAGATGAAGCGTATGAAGCCATTTTTGGCGGTGAATTCGGTTCTCTGGAAATT
GGCAGTTATATCGGCGGTGATGAAGGCGCGAACTCTAAAGATTACACGGAACACCTGCCGGATGCAGTTG
ATTTTGAAGATGAAGATGAACTGGCGGATGATGATGATGATCTGCCGGGCGGTGGCTCTGGTGGCGGTAG
TGGCGGTGGCAGCGAGAATCTTTATTTTCAGGGCCATATGAGCGGCATTGTTCCGCAGCTGCAGAATATT
GTGAGCACCGTTAATCTGGGTTGCAAACTGGATCTGAAAACCATTGCCCTGCGCGCCCGCAACGCGGAAT
ATAACCCGAAACGCTTCGCGGCGGTTATTATGCGCATTCGCGAACCGCGTACCACCGCGCTGATTTTTAG
CAGCGGTAAAATGGTGTGCACCGGCGCCAAAAGCGAAGAACAGAGCCGTCTGGCGGCCCGTAAATATGCG
CGCGTTGTTCAGAAACTGGGCTTTCCGGCGAAATTTCTGGATTTTAAAATTCAGAACATGGTGGGCAGCT
GCGATGTTAAATTTCCGATTCGTCTGGAAGGCCTGGTTCTGACCCATCAGCAGTTTAGCAGCTATGAACC
GGAACTGTTTCCGGGTCTGATTTATCGTATGATCAAACCGCGTATTGTGCTGCTGATTTTTGTGAGCGGC
AAAGTTGTGCTGACCGGTGCGAAAGTTCGTGCGGAAATTTATGAAGCGTTTGAAAACATTTATCCGATCC
TGAAAGGTTTTCGCAAAACCACCTAAGGATCC
