>Addgene plasmid #40586 | pRS-45 | addgene partial sequence | sequence record 53654 | pBRrevBam_primer
AGGATCGAGATCTCGATCCCGCGAAATTAATACGACTCACTATAGGGGAATTGTGAGCGGATAACAATTC
CCCTCTAGAAATAATTTTGTTTAACTTTAAGAAGGAGATATACCATGGGCAGCTCTCATCACCATCACCA
TCACAGTAGCGGTCTGGTGCCGCGTGGTAGCCACATGGGCAAAACCAACCTGGCCAATGAAGATGAAGCG
TATGAAGCCATTTTTGGCGGTGAATTCGGTTCTCTGGAAATTGGCAGTTATATCGGCGGTGATGAAGGCG
CGAACTCTAAAGATTACACGGAACACCTGCCGGATGCAGTTGATTTTGAAGATGAAGATGAACTGGCGGA
TGATGATGATGATCTGCCGGGCGGTGGCTCTGGTGGCGGTAGTGGCGGTGGCAGCGAGAATCTTTATTTT
CAGGGCCATATGAGCGGCATTGTTCCGCAGCTGCAGAATATTGTGAGCACCGTTAATCTGGGTTGCAAAC
TGGATCTGAAAACCATTGCCCTGCGCGCCCGCAACGCGGAATATAACCCGAAACGCTTCGCGGCGGTTAT
TATGCGCATTCGCGAACCGCGTACCACCGCGCTGATTTTTAGCAGCGGTAAAATGGTGTGCACCGGCGCC
AAAAGCGAAGAACAGAGCCGTCTGGCGGCCCGTAAATATGCGCGCGTTGTTCAGAAACTGGGCTTTCCGG
CGAAATTTCTGGATTTTAAAATTCAGAACATGGTGGGCAGCTGCGATGTTAAATTTCCGATTCGTCTGGA
AGGCCTGGTTCTGACCCATCAGCAGTTTAGCAGCTATGAACCGGAACTGTTTCCGGGTCTGATTTATCGT
ATGATCAAACCGCGTATTGTGCTGCT
